Addgene plasmid #192953: pKTop::tse5-CT (1169-1229)
Purpose: For membrane insertion study; Expresses tse5-CT (1169-1229) /PhoA (22-472)/LacZ (4-60)fusion with PelB signalpeptide fused at the N-terminus
Depositing lab: David Albesa-Jové. Depositing organization: Instituto Biofisika Institutua (UPV/EHU, CSIC). Publication: The P. aeruginosa effector Tse5 forms membrane pores disrupting the membrane potential of intoxicated bacteria. Gonzalez-Magana A, Altuna J, Queralt-Martin M, Largo E, Velazquez C, Montanchez I, Bernal P, Alcaraz A, Albesa-Jove D. Commun Biol. 2022 Nov 5;5(1):1189. doi: 10.1038/s42003-022-04140-y. PubMed 36335275.
Backbone
  Vector backbone: pKTop
  Backbone manufacturer: Ladant Lab (https://research.pasteur.fr/en/team/biochemistry-of-macromolecular-interactions/)
  Vector type: Bacterial Expression
Growth in bacteria
  Bacterial resistance: Kanamycin, 50 μg/mL
  Growth temperature: 37°C
  Growth strain: DH5alpha
  Copy number: High Copy
Gene/Insert
  Gene/Insert name: tse5-CT (1169-1229)
  Species: Pseudomonas aeruginosa
  Mutation: encodes for tse5 (1169-1229)
  Cloning method: Unknown
Terms and licenses: Academic/Nonprofit Terms; Industry Terms: Not Available to Industry
Depositor comments: Please visit https://doi.org/10.21203/rs.3.rs-967174/v1 for preprint.
How to cite: pKTop::tse5-CT (1169-1229) was a gift from David Albesa-Jové (Addgene plasmid # 192953 ; http://n2t.net/addgene:192953 ; RRID:Addgene_192953)
