[The description below was written by a language model from this plasmid's Addgene catalogue record and pLannotate feature annotations shown in this document.]
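Description:
pKTop::tse5-CT (1169-1229) is a 4.4 kb bacterial expression plasmid built on the pKTop backbone, a vector designed for mapping membrane protein topology in E. coli with a dual PhoA–LacZα reporter. It is selected with kanamycin through a Tn5-derived neo (nptII) gene, which is flanked by remnants of the ble and Tn5 transposase genes. The annotation identifies a p15A origin of replication plus a short RSF-type origin fragment. The catalogue entry lists the plasmid as high copy, although p15A is usually regarded as a medium-copy origin; the record does not resolve this discrepancy.

The expression cassette is driven by the lac promoter with its CAP binding site and lac operator, so transcription is subject to lac repressor control and can be relieved by IPTG. Only a short fragment of lacI is present on the plasmid. Downstream lies a single fusion reading frame: residues 1169–1229 of the C-terminal region of Tse5, a Pseudomonas aeruginosa toxin delivered by the H1 type VI secretion system, followed by E. coli alkaline phosphatase (residues 22–472, lacking its own signal peptide) and a LacZα fragment (residues 4–60). The catalogue states that a PelB signal peptide is fused at the N-terminus, but the feature table does not annotate it separately.

In this reporter system, alkaline phosphatase is active only when it is located in the periplasm, whereas LacZα complements β-galactosidase only in the cytoplasm. The balance of the two activities therefore reports on which side of the inner membrane the fusion junction lies. The plasmid was made to study membrane insertion of this Tse5 segment, as part of work showing that the toxin forms membrane pores that dissipate the membrane potential of intoxicated bacteria.
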