Features (pLannotate 1.2.2; 16 found; start..end, strand, type, name):
      5..97      +  CDS            lacI (fragment): lac repressor; lacI; The lac repressor binds to the lac operator to inhibit transcription in E. coli. This inhibition can be relieved by adding lactose or isopropyl-β-D-thiogalactopyranoside (IPTG).
    110..131     +  protein_bind   CAP binding site: CAP binding activates transcription in the presence of cAMP. E. coli catabolite activator protein
    146..176     +  promoter       lac promoter: promoter for the E. coli lac operon
    184..200     +  protein_bind   lac operator: The lac repressor binds to the lac operator to inhibit transcription in E. coli. This inhibition can be relieved by adding lactose or isopropyl-β-D-thiogalactopyranoside (IPTG). lac repressor encoded by lacI
    242..439     +  CDS            tse5 (fragment): TSE5_PSEAE - Protein predicted: Swiss-Prot protein existence level 4. Toxin secreted by the H1 type VI (H1-T6SS) secretion system that acts on bacterial target cells. The producing bacterium is protected by a cognate immunity protein. From Pseudomonas aeruginosa (strain ATCC 15692 / DSM 22644 / CIP 104116 / JCM 14847 / LMG 12228 / 1C / PRS 101 / PAO1).
    437..1789    +  CDS            phoA: PPB_ECOLI - Experimental evidence at protein level: Swiss-Prot protein existence level 1. From Escherichia coli (strain K12).
   1790..1951    +  CDS            lacZα (fragment): LacZα fragment of β-galactosidase; lacZ fragment
   1961..2006    -  misc_feature   bom (fragment): basis of mobility region from pBR322
   2108..2143    -  CDS            rop (fragment): Rop protein, which maintains plasmids at low copy number; rop
   2154..2189    +  CDS            lacZα (fragment): LacZα fragment of β-galactosidase; lacZ fragment
   2192..2258    -  mobile_element IS1 (fragment): prokaryotic transposable element IS1
   2259..2411    -  CDS            ble (fragment): BLE_KLEPN - Experimental evidence at protein level: Swiss-Prot protein existence level 1. Binding protein with a strong affinity to the bleomycin family of antibiotics. Binds to CL990; an antimitotic-antibiotic compound. From Klebsiella pneumoniae.
   2435..3226    -  CDS            neo: KKA2_KLEPN - Also known as kan, nptII. Experimental evidence at protein level: Swiss-Prot protein existence level 1. Resistance to kanamycin, neomycin, paromomycin, ribostamycin, butirosin and gentamicin B. From Klebsiella pneumoniae.
   3258..3587    -  CDS            tnpA (fragment): TN5P_ECOLX - Also known as tnp. Experimental evidence at protein level: Swiss-Prot protein existence level 1. Mediates transposition of transposon Tn5 by a 'cut and paste' mechanism. First, the monomeric transposase binds the 19 bp inverted DNA repeats flanking the transposon. Then, dimerization of the DNA- bound transposase creates a synaptic DNA complex. After nicking of the first DNA strand, excision of the transposon proceeds through a series of intermediates. The transposase then mediates the insertion of the transposon at a new site by strand transfer. The activity of the wild- type tran
   3622..4167    +  rep_origin     p15A ori: Plasmids containing the medium-copy-number p15A origin of replication can be propagated in E. coli cells that contain a second plasmid with the ColE1 origin.
   4255..4310    +  rep_origin     RSF ori (fragment): Plasmids containing the RSF 1030 origin of replication can be propagated in E. coli cells that contain additional plasmids with compatible origins.
>Addgene plasmid #192953 | pKTop::tse5-CT (1169-1229) | addgene full sequence | sequence record 380610 | Addgene NGS Result
GCTAGCGCCCAATACGCAAACCGCCTCTCCCCGCGCGTTGGCCGATTCATTAATGCAGCTGGCACGACAG
GTTTCCCGACTGGAAAGCGGGCAGTGAGCGCAACGCAATTAATGTGAGTTAGCTCACTCATTAGGCACCC
CAGGCTTTACACTTTATGCTTCCGGCTCGTATGTTGTGTGGAATTGTGAGCGGATAACAATTTCACACAG
GAAACAGCTATGACCATGATTACGCCAAGCTATGATCATTCCGCTGGTTGTGATCGGTGCGTTTGCGGCG
CGTGCGGCGATTGGTGCGGCGCTGGGTGCGGGCATTGAGCTGGGTATGCAGACCGGCAAACAAGTGCTGG
GTCAGATGAAGGATAACTGGGACAGCGATCGTGACCTGACCGATATCAAGTGGAAATGCATCGACATTAA
CTGGAAAGGGAGCTCGGCCCGGACACCAGAAATGCCTGTTCTGGAAAACCGGGCTGCTCAGGGCGATATT
ACTGCACCCGGCGGTGCTCGCCGTTTAACGGGTGATCAGACTGCCGCTCTGCGTGATTCTCTTAGCGATA
AACCTGCAAAAAATATTATTTTGCTGATTGGCGATGGGATGGGGGACTCGGAAATTACTGCCGCACGTAA
TTATGCCGAAGGTGCGGGCGGCTTTTTTAAAGGTATAGATGCCTTACCGCTTACCGGGCAATACACTCAC
TATGCGCTGAATAAAAAAACCGGCAAACCGGACTACGTCACCGACTCGGCTGCATCAGCAACCGCCTGGT
CAACCGGTGTCAAAACCTATAACGGCGCGCTGGGCGTCGATATTCACGAAAAAGATCACCCAACGATTCT
GGAAATGGCAAAAGCCGCAGGTCTGGCGACCGGTAACGTTTCTACCGCAGAGTTGCAGGATGCCACGCCC
GCTGCGCTGGTGGCACATGTGACCTCGCGCAAATGCTACGGTCCGAGCGCGACCAGTGAAAAATGTCCGG
GTAACGCTCTGGAAAAAGGCGGAAAAGGATCGATTACCGAACAGCTGCTTAACGCTCGTGCCGACGTTAC
GCTTGGCGGCGGCGCAAAAACCTTTGCTGAAACGGCAACCGCTGGTGAATGGCAGGGAAAAACGCTGCGT
GAACAGGCACAGGCGCGTGGTTATCAGTTGGTGAGCGATGCTGCCTCACTGAATTCGGTGACGGAAGCGA
ATCAGCAAAAACCCCTGCTTGGCCTGTTTGCTGACGGCAATATGCCAGTGCGCTGGCTAGGACCGAAAGC
AACGTACCATGGCAATATCGATAAGCCCGCAGTCACCTGTACGCCAAATCCGCAACGTAATGACAGTGTA
CCAACCCTGGCGCAGATGACCGACAAAGCCATTGAATTGTTGAGTAAAAATGAGAAAGGCTTTTTCCTGC
AAGTTGAAGGTGCGTCAATCGATAAACAGGATCATGCTGCGAATCCTTGTGGGCAAATTGGCGAGACGGT
CGATCTCGATGAAGCCGTACAACGGGCGCTGGAATTCGCTAAAAAGGAGGGTAACACGCTGGTCATAGTC
ACCGCTGATCACGCCCACGCCAGCCAGATTGTTGCGCCGGATACCAAAGCTCCGGGCCTCACCCAGGCGC
TAAATACCAAAGATGGCGCAGTGATGGTGATGAGTTACGGGAACTCCGAAGAGGATTCACAAGAACATAC
CGGCAGTCAGTTGCGTATTGCGGCGTATGGCCCGCATGCCGCCAATGTTGTTGGACTGACCGACCAGACC
GATCTCTTCTACACCATGAAAGCCGCTCTGGGGCTGAAAACGGATTCACTGGCCGTCGTTTTACAACGTC
GTGACTGGGAAAACCCTGGCGTTACCCAACTTAATCGCCTTGCAGCACATCCCCCTTTCGCCAGCTGGCG
TAATAGCGAAGAGGCCCGCACCGATCGCCCTTCCCAACAGTTGCGCAGCCTGAATGGCGAATGGCGCTAA
GTGCACTCTCAGTACAATCTGCTCTGATGCCGCATAGTTAAGCCAGCCCCGACACCCGCCAACACCCGCT
GACGCGCCCTGACGGGCTTGTCTGCTCCCGGCATCCGCTTACAGACAAGCTGTGACCGTCTCCGGGAGCT
GCATGTGTCAGAGGTTTTCACCGTCATCACCGAAACGCGCGAGACGAAAGGGCCGCCCTTCCCAACAGTT
GCGCAGCCTGAATGGCGAATGGCGCTGATGTCCGGCGGTGCTTTTGCCGTTACGCACCACCCCGTCAGTA
GCTGAACAGGAGGGACAGGGGGTGGGCGAAGAACTCCAGCATGAGATCCCCGCGCTGGAGGATCATCCAG
CCGGCGTCCCGGAAAACGATTCCGAAGCCCAACCTTTCATAGAAGGCGGCGGTGGAATCGAAATCTCGTG
ATGGCAGGTTGGGCGTCGCTTGGTCGGTCATTTCGAACCCCAGAGTCCCGCTCAGAAGAACTCGTCAAGA
AGGCGATAGAAGGCGATGCGCTGCGAATCGGGAGCGGCGATACCGTAAAGCACGAGGAAGCGGTCAGCCC
ATTCGCCGCCAAGCTCTTCAGCAATATCACGGGTAGCCAACGCTATGTCCTGATAGCGGTCCGCCACACC
CAGCCGGCCACAGTCGATGAATCCAGAAAAGCGGCCATTTTCCACCATGATATTCGGCAAGCAGGCATCG
CCATGGGTCACGACGAGATCCTCGCCGTCGGGCATCCGCGCCTTGAGCCTGGCGAACAGTTCGGCTGGCG
CGAGCCCCTGATGCTCTTCGTCCAGATCATCCTGATCGACAAGACCGGCTTCCATCCGAGTACGTGCTCG
CTCGATGCGATGTTTCGCTTGGTGGTCGAATGGGCAGGTAGCCGGATCAAGCGTATGCAGCCGCCGCATT
GCATCAGCCATGATGGATACTTTCTCGGCAGGAGCAAGGTGAGATGACAGGAGATCCTGCCCCGGCACTT
CGCCCAATAGCAGCCAGTCCCTTCCCGCTTCAGTGACAACGTCGAGCACAGCTGCGCAAGGAACGCCCGT
CGTGGCCAGCCACGATAGCCGCGCTGCCTCGTCTTGGAGTTCATTCAGGGCACCGGACAGGTCGGTCTTG
ACAAAAAGAACCGGGCGCCCCTGCGCTGACAGCCGGAACACGGCGGCATCAGAGCAGCCGATTGTCTGTT
GTGCCCAGTCATAGCCGAATAGCCTCTCCACCCAAGCGGCCGGAGAACCTGCGTGCAATCCATCTTGTTC
AATCATGCGAAACGATCCTCATCCTGTCTCTTGATCAGATCTTGATCCCCTGCGCCATCAGATCCTTGGC
GGCAAGAAAGCCATCCAGTTTACTTTGCAGGGCTTCCCAACCTTACCAGAGGGCGCCCCAGCTGGCAATT
CCGGTTCGCTTGCTGTCCATAAAACCGCCCAGTCTAGCTATCGCCATGTAAGCCCACTGCAAGCTACCTG
CTTTCTCTTTGCGCTTGCGTTTTCCCTTGTCCAGATAGCCCAGTAGCTGACATTCATCCGGGGTCAGCAC
CGTTTCTGCGGACTGGCTTTCTACGTGTTCCGCTTCCTTTAGCAGCCCTTGCGCCCTGAGTGCTTGCGGC
AGCGTGAAGCTGTGCCTAGAAATATTTTATCTGATTAATAAGATGATCTTCTTGAGATCGTTTTGGTCTG
CGCGTAATCTCTTGCTCTGAAAACGAAAAAACCGCCTTGCAGGGCGGTTTTTCGAAGGTTCTCTGAGCTA
CCAACTCTTTGAACCGAGGTAACTGGCTTGGAGGAGCGCAGTCACCAAAACTTGTCCTTTCAGTTTAGCC
TTAACCGGCGCATGACTTCAAGACTAACTCCTCTAAATCAATTACCAGTGGCTGCTGCCAGTGGTGCTTT
TGCATGTCTTTCCGGGTTGGACTCAAGACGATAGTTACCGGATAAGGCGCAGCGGTCGGACTGAACGGGG
GGTTCGTGCATACAGTCCAGCTTGGAGCGAACTGCCTACCCGGAACTGAGTGTCAGGCGTGGAATGAGAC
AAACGCGGCCATAACAGCGGAATGACACCGGTAAACCGAAAGGCAGGAACAGGAGAGCGCACGAGGGAGC
CGCCAGGGGGAAACGCCTGGTATCTTTATAGTCCTGTCGGGTTTCGCCACCACTGATTTGAGCGTCAGAT
TTCGTGATGCTTGTCAGGGGGGCGGAGCCTATGGAAAAACGGCTTTGCCGCGGCCCTCTCACTTCCCTGT
TAAGTATCTTCCTGGCATCTTCCAGGAAATCTCCGCCCCGTTCGTAAGCCATTTCCGCTCGCCGCAGTCG
AACGACCGAGCGTAGCGAGTCAGTGAGCGAGGAAGCGGAATATATCCTGTATCACATATTCTGCTGACGC
ACCGGTGCAGCCTTTTTTCTCCTGCCACATGAAGCACTTCACTGACACCCTCATCAGTGCCAACATAGTA
AGCCAGTATATACACTCC
